LOCUS       Exported 830 bp ds-DNA linear SYN 13-JUN-2021
DEFINITION  synthetic linear DNA
ACCESSION   .
VERSION     .
KEYWORDS    p53-(1-393)-R175H-N268D
SOURCE      synthetic DNA construct
  ORGANISM  synthetic DNA construct
REFERENCE   1 (bases 1 to 830)
  AUTHORS   Sheng Y, Laister RC, Lemak A, Wu B, Tai E, Duan S, Lukin J,
            Sunnerhagen M, Srisailam S, Karra M, Benchimol S, Arrowsmith CH
  TITLE     Molecular basis of Pirh2-mediated p53 ubiquitylation.
  JOURNAL   Nat Struct Mol Biol. 2008 Dec . 15(12):1334-42.
  PUBMED    19043414
REFERENCE   2 (bases 1 to 830)
  AUTHORS   .
  TITLE     Direct Submission
  JOURNAL   Exported Jun 13, 2021 from SnapGene Server 1.1.58
            http://www.snapgene.com
FEATURES             Location/Qualifiers
     source          1..830
                     /organism="synthetic DNA construct"
                     /mol_type="other DNA"
ORIGIN
        1 cagccggaat cctcagtctg agtcaggccc ttctgtcttg aacatgagtt ttttatggcg
       61 ggaggtagac tgaccctttt tggacttcag gtggctggag tgagccctgc tcccccctgg
      121 ctccttccca gcctgggcat ccttgagttc caaggcctca ttcagctctc ggaacatctc
      181 gaagcgctca cgcccacgga tctgaagggt gaaatattct ccatccagtg gtttcttctt
      241 tggctgggga gaggagctgg tgttgttggg cagtgctcgc ttagtgctcc ctgggggcag
      301 ctcgtggtga ggctcccctt tcttgcggag attctcttcc tctgtgcgcc ggtctctccc
      361 aggacaggca caaacacgca cctcaaagct gtcccgtccc agtagattac cactggagtc
      421 ttccagtgtg atgatggtga ggatgggcct ccggttcatg ccgcccatgc aggaactgtt
      481 acacatgtag ttgtagtgga tggtggtaca gtcagagcca acctcaggcg gctcataggg
      541 caccaccaca ctatgtcgaa aagtgtttct gtcatccaaa tactccacac gcaaatttcc
      601 ttccactcgg ataagatgct gaggaggggc cagaccatcg ctatctgagc agcgctcatg
      661 gtgggggcag tgcctcacaa cctccgtcat gtgctgtgac tgcttgtaga tggccatggc
      721 gcggacgcgg gtgccgggcg ggggtgtgga atcaacccac agctgcacag ggcaggtctt
      781 ggccagttgg caaaacatct tgttgagggc aggggagtac gtgcaagtca
//
