>Addgene plasmid #35086 | p53-(1-393)-R175H-N268D | addgene partial sequence | sequence record 45015 | T7
TTTTGTTTACTTTAAGAAGGAGATATACCATGGGCAGCAGCCATCATCATCATCATCACAGCAGCGGCCT
GGTGCCGCGCGGCAGCCATATGGAGGAGCCGCAGTCAGATCCTAGCGTCGAGCCCCCTCTGAGTCAGGAA
ACATTTTCAGACCTATGGAAACTACTTCCTGAAAACAACGTTCTGTCCCCCTTGCCGTCCCAAGCAATGG
ATGATTTGATGCTGTCCCCGGACGATATTGAACAATGGTTCACCGAAGACCCAGGTCCAGATGAAGCTCC
CAGAATGCCAGAGGCTGCTCCCCCCGTGGCCCCTGCACCAGCAGCTCCTACACCGGCGGCCCCTGCACCA
GCCCCCTCCTGGCCCCTGTCATCTTCTGTCCCTTCCCAGAAAACCTACCAGGGCAGCTACGGTTTCCGTC
TGGGCTTCTTGCATTCTGGGACAGCCAAGTCTGTGACTTGCACGTACTCCCCTGCCCTCAACAAGATGTT
TTGCCAACTGGCCAAGACCTGCCCTGTGCAGCTGTGGGTTGATTCCACACCCCCGCCCGGCACCCGCGTC
CGCGCCATGGCCATCTACAAGCAGTCACAGCACATGACGGAGGTTGTGAGGCACTGCCCCCACCATGAGC
GCTGCTCAGATAGCGATGGTCTGGCCCCTCCTCAGCATCTTATCCGAGTGGAAGGAAATTTGCGTGTGGA
GTATTTGGATGACAGAAACACTTTTCGACATAGTGTGGTGGTGCCCTATGAGCCGCCTGAGGTTGGCTCT
GACTGTACCACCATCCACTACAACTACATGTGTAACAGTTCCTGCATGGGCGGCATGAACCGGAGGCCCA
TCCTCACCATCATCACACTGGAAGACTCCAGTGGTAATCTACTGGGA
