>Addgene plasmid #35086 | p53-(1-393)-R175H-N268D | addgene partial sequence | sequence record 45016 | T7 5'-TAATACGACTCACTATAGGG-3'
CTCTTTGGGCTTGTTAGCAGCCGGAATCCTCAGTCTGAGTCAGGCCCTTCTGTCTTGAACATGAGTTTTT
TATGGCGGGAGGTAGACTGACCCTTTTTGGACTTCAGGTGGCTGGAGTGAGCCCTGCTCCCCCCTGGCTC
CTTCCCAGCCTGGGCATCCTTGAGTTCCAAGGCCTCATTCAGCTCTCGGAACATCTCGAAGCGCTCACGC
CCACGGATCTGAAGGGTGAAATATTCTCCATCCAGTGGTTTCTTCTTTGGCTGGGGAGAGGAGCTGGTGT
TGTTGGGCAGTGCTCGCTTAGTGCTCCCTGGGGGCAGCTCGTGGTGAGGCTCCCCTTTCTTGCGGAGATT
CTCTTCCTCTGTGCGCCGGTCTCTCCCAGGACAGGCACAAACACGCACCTCAAAGCTGTCCCGTCCCAGT
AGATTACCACTGGAGTCTTCCAGTGTGATGATGGTGAGGATGGGCCTCCGGTTCATGCCGCCCATGCAGG
AACTGTTACACATGTAGTTGTAGTGGATGGTGGTACAGTCAGAGCCAACCTCAGGCGGCTCATAGGGCAC
CACCACACTATGTCGAAAAGTGTTTCTGTCATCCAAATACTCCACACGCAAATTTCCTTCCACTCGGATA
AGATGCTGAGGAGGGGCCAGACCATCGCTATCTGAGCAGCGCTCATGGTGGGGGCAGTGCCTCACAACCT
CCGTCATGTGCTGTGACTGCTTGTAGATGGCCATGGCGCGGACGCGGGTGCCGGGCGGGGGTGTGGAATC
AACCCACAGCTGCACAGGGCAGGTCTTGGCCAGTTGGCAAAACATCTTGTTGAGGGCAGGGGAGTACGTG
CAAGTCACAGACTTGGCTGTCCCAGAATGCAAGAAGCCCAGACGGAAANCCGTAGCTGCCCTGGTAAGTT
CTGAAGAAAATAAGGCAGAGG
