[The description below was written by a language model from this plasmid's Addgene catalogue record and the feature table of its GenBank file.]
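Description:
p53-(1-393)-R175H-N268D is a bacterial expression plasmid built on the Novagen pET15b backbone (about 5.7 kb without insert) and carrying the full-length human TP53 coding sequence, residues 1–393, as a roughly 1.2 kb insert. The insert was placed between the NdeI and BamHI sites, both of which remain intact. This puts it in frame with the N-terminal His tag supplied by the vector, so the protein can be purified by immobilised metal affinity chromatography. Transcription is driven by the T7 promoter, so expression depends on a host that supplies T7 RNA polymerase. The depositor notes IPTG-induced expression in a BL21(DE3) pLysS strain, whereas the plasmid is propagated in a standard cloning strain such as DH5alpha. Selection is by ampicillin resistance, and the record lists the plasmid as high copy.

The encoded p53 carries two substitutions. R175H is a well-known cancer-associated hotspot mutation in the DNA-binding core domain that perturbs its folding. N268D also lies in the core domain and is generally known as a stabilising substitution, although the record does not state why either change was introduced. The associated publication concerns the molecular basis of Pirh2-mediated p53 ubiquitylation, so the construct was most likely used to produce recombinant mutant p53 for biochemical or structural interaction studies, though its exact role is not stated.

The GenBank record held for this plasmid is an 830 bp partial sequence with no annotated features beyond the source line. It therefore adds no independent detail on the tag, promoter, insert or backbone elements, and the description above rests on the catalogue fields.
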