Addgene plasmid #35086: p53-(1-393)-R175H-N268D
Depositing lab: Cheryl Arrowsmith. Depositing organization: University Health Network. Publication: Molecular basis of Pirh2-mediated p53 ubiquitylation. Sheng Y, Laister RC, Lemak A, Wu B, Tai E, Duan S, Lukin J, Sunnerhagen M, Srisailam S, Karra M, Benchimol S, Arrowsmith CH. Nat Struct Mol Biol. 2008 Dec . 15(12):1334-42. 10.1038/nsmb.1521 PubMed 19043414.
Backbone
  Vector backbone: pET15b
  Backbone manufacturer: Novagen
  Backbone size w/o insert (bp): 5700
  Vector type: Bacterial Expression
Growth in bacteria
  Bacterial resistance: Ampicillin, 100 μg/mL
  Growth temperature: 37°C
  Growth strain: DH5alpha
  Copy number: High Copy
Gene/Insert
  Gene/Insert name: p53
  Species: H. sapiens (human)
  Insert size (bp): 1179
  Mutation: Contains aa 1-393 - R175H-N268D
  Entrez Gene: TP53 (a.k.a. BCC7, BMFS5, LFS1, P53, TRP53)
  Promoter: T7
  Tag / fusion protein: His (N terminal on backbone)
  Cloning method: Restriction Enzyme; 5′ cloning site NdeI (not destroyed); 3′ cloning site BamHI (not destroyed)
  Sequencing primers: 5′ T7; 3′ T7-term
Terms and licenses: Academic/Nonprofit Terms; Industry Terms: Not Available to Industry
Depositor comments: Protein expression in BL21DE3-pLysS. Induce culture around OD600=0.8 with 0.5mM IPTG, 15 oC overnight.
How to cite: p53-(1-393)-R175H-N268D was a gift from Cheryl Arrowsmith (Addgene plasmid # 35086 ; http://n2t.net/addgene:35086 ; RRID:Addgene_35086)
